>Addgene plasmid #217679 | HA-MBP-TEVpCS-ADGRA2 CTF-FLAG | addgene full sequence | sequence record 430006 | Addgene NGS Result
GGATCTGCGATCGCTCCGGTGCCCGTCAGTGGGCAGAGCGCACATCGCCCACAGTCCCCGAGAAGTTGGG
GGGAGGGGTCGGCAATTGAACGGGTGCCTAGAGAAGGTGGCGCGGGGTAAACTGGGAAAGTGATGTCGTG
TACTGGCTCCGCCTTTTTCCCGAGGGTGGGGGAGAACCGTATATAAGTGCAGTAGTCGCCGTGAACGTTC
TTTTTCGCAACGGGTTTGCCGCCAGAACACAGCTGAAGCTTCGAGGGGCTCGCATCTCTCCTTCACGCGC
CCGCCGCCCTACCTGAGGCCGCCATCCACGCCGGTTGAGTCGCGTTCTGCCGCCTCCCGCCTGTGGTGCC
TCCTGAACTGCGTCCGCCGTCTAGGTAAGTTTAAAGCTCAGGTCGAGACCGGGCCTTTGTCCGGCGCTCC
CTTGGAGCCTACCTAGACTCAGCCGGCTCTCCACGCTTTGCCTGACCCTGCTTGCTCAACTCTACGTCTT
TGTTTCGTTTTCTGTTCTGCGCCGTTACAGATCCAAGCTGTGACCGGCGCCTACCTGAGATCACCGGCGA
AGGAGGGCCACCATGTACAGGATGCAACTCCTGTCTTGCATTGCACTAAGTCTTGCACTTGTCACGAATT
CGTACCCATACGATGTTCCAGATTACGCTGGATCCAAAATTGAAGAAGGCAAACTGGTGATTTGGATTAA
CGGCGATAAAGGCTATAACGGCCTGGCGGAAGTGGGCAAAAAATTTGAAAAAGATACCGGCATTAAAGTG
ACCGTGGAACATCCGGATAAACTGGAAGAAAAATTTCCGCAGGTGGCGGCGACCGGCGATGGCCCGGATA
TTATTTTTTGGGCGCATGATCGCTTTGGCGGCTATGCGCAGAGCGGCCTGCTGGCGGAAATTACCCCGGA
TAAAGCGTTTCAGGATAAACTGTATCCGTTTACCTGGGATGCGGTGCGCTATAACGGCAAACTGATTGCG
TATCCGATTGCGGTGGAAGCGCTGAGCCTGATTTATAACAAAGATCTGCTGCCGAACCCGCCGAAAACCT
GGGAAGAAATTCCGGCGCTGGATAAAGAACTGAAAGCGAAAGGCAAAAGCGCGCTGATGTTTAACCTGCA
GGAACCGTATTTTACCTGGCCGCTGATTGCGGCGGATGGCGGCTATGCGTTTAAATATGAAAACGGCAAA
TATGATATTAAAGATGTGGGCGTGGATAACGCGGGCGCGAAAGCGGGCCTGACCTTTCTGGTGGATCTGA
TTAAAAACAAACATATGAACGCGGATACCGATTATAGCATTGCGGAAGCGGCGTTTAACAAAGGCGAAAC
CGCGATGACCATTAACGGCCCGTGGGCGTGGAGCAACATTGATACCAGCAAAGTGAACTATGGCGTGACC
GTGCTGCCGACCTTTAAAGGCCAGCCGAGCAAACCGTTTGTGGGCGTGCTGAGCGCGGGCATTAACGCGG
CGAGCCCGAACAAAGAACTGGCGAAAGAATTTCTGGAAAACTATCTGCTGACCGATGAAGGCCTGGAAGC
GGTGAACAAAGATAAACCGCTGGGCGCGGTGGCGCTGAAAAGCTATGAAGAAGAACTGGCGAAAGATCCG
CGCATTGCGGCGACCATGGAAAACGCGCAGAAAGGCGAAATTATGCCGAACATTCCGCAGATGAGCGCGT
TTTGGTATGCGGTGCGCACCGCGGTGATTAACGCGGCGAGCGGCCGCCAGACCGTGGATGAAGCGCTGAA
AGATGCGCAGACCAACGAGAACCTTTACTTCCAAGGCAATGTGGCGGTGCTGATGGAACTGTCTGCCTTT
CCTCGCGAGGTCGGTGGCGCTGGAGCGGGACTCCACCCTGTTGTGTATCCCTGTACAGCCTTGCTGTTGC
TGTGCTTGTTCGCCACTATCATTACTTACATTCTGAATCACTCCTCAATTCGGGTATCCCGCAAGGGATG
GCACATGCTCCTGAACCTCTGTTTCCACATCGCCATGACAAGCGCCGTCTTCGCCGGTGGCATCACCCTG
ACCAATTATCAGATGGTGTGCCAGGCCGTAGGTATCACCCTGCACTATTCCTCTCTCTCCACCCTCCTGT
GGATGGGCGTAAAGGCCCGTGTGCTTCACAAGGAACTGACGTGGAGGGCTCCTCCACCGCAGGAGGGAGA
TCCCGCCCTGCCTACACCAAGTCCCATGCTGCGCTTCTACCTGATCGCCGGCGGTATCCCATTGATCATT
TGCGGCATCACGGCTGCGGTCAATATCCACAATTACAGAGATCATAGTCCCTATTGCTGGCTCGTGTGGC
GTCCTTCACTGGGAGCTTTCTACATTCCCGTTGCTCTCATCCTTCTGATTACTTGGATTTACTTCCTGTG
TGCCGGGTTGCGCCTCCGTGGGCCTCTCGCGCAGAATCCTAAGGCCGGGAACTCCAGGGCCTCCCTGGAG
GCCGGAGAGGAACTGCGTGGCTCCACACGTCTGAGAGGAAGCGGCCCACTGTTGTCTGATTCCGGCTCCC
TTCTGGCCACTGGATCTGCTCGTGTGGGAACTCCCGGTCCGCCAGAAGATGGTGACTCCTTGTACAGTCC
CGGCGTCCAGCTGGGAGCCTTGGTCACAACCCATTTTCTGTATCTGGCTATGTGGGCCTGTGGTGCCCTG
GCGGTTAGCCAGCGTTGGCTGCCTCGCGTTGTGTGCAGCTGTCTCTACGGAGTCGCAGCCTCCGCTTTGG
GCCTCTTCGTTTTTACTCATCACTGTGCTAGACGGCGCGACGTGAGAGCATCATGGCGTGCCTGTTGCCC
TCCGGCATCACCAGCCGCTCCGCACGCACCACCTCGCGCTCTGCCGGCAGCTGCCGAAGATGGTTCTCCT
GTCTTTGGCGAGGGCCCGCCCAGCCTCAAGTCTAGCCCTAGTGGAAGCTCCGGCCACCCGCTGGCACTGG
GACCGTGCAAGTTGACCAACCTGCAGTTGGCTCAGAGCCAAGTGTGCGAAGCCGGTGCTGCGGCTGGCGG
TGAGGGCGAACCAGAACCCGCCGGTACAAGAGGCAATCTGGCCCATAGGCACCCGAACAATGTTCATCAC
GGTAGGCGTGCTCATAAGTCTCGTGCCAAAGGGCACCGTGCGGGTGAAGCCTGTGGTAAGAACCGCCTCA
AAGCTTTGCGCGGTGGCGCGGCCGGTGCTCTGGAGCTTCTGAGCAGTGAATCTGGCTCTCTGCACAACAG
TCCCACTGACTCTTATCTCGGGTCCTCACGCAACTCACCAGGAGCCGGTCTCCAACTGGAGGGCGAACCA
ATGCTGACTCCATCCGAAGGTAGCGACACCTCAGCGGCACCGTTGTCCGAAGCCGGAAGGGCAGGGCAAC
GTCGCAGCGCCTCACGTGACAGCCTCAAGGGCGGAGGCGCCCTGGAAAAGGAAAGTCATAGGCGCAGCTA
CCCGCTGAACGCTGCCAGCCTGAATGGTGCTCCCAAGGGAGGTAAGTATGATGACGTGACCCTTATGGGC
GCCGAGGTTGCCAGTGGCGGTTGCATGAAGACCGGTCTGTGGAAATCAGAGACTACCGTCGGTTCTGACT
ACAAAGACGATGACGACAAGTGAAGATCTGACAAAACTCACACATGCCCACCGTGCCCAGCACCTGAACT
CCTGGGGGGACCGTCAGTCTTCCTCTTCCCCCCAAAACCCAAGGACACCCTCATGATCTCCCGGACCCCT
GAGGTCACATGCGTGGTGGTGGACGTGAGCCACGAAGACCCTGAGGTCAAGTTCAACTGGTACGTGGACG
GCGTGGAGGTGCATAATGCCAAGACAAAGCCGCGGGAGGAGCAGTACAACAGCACGTACCGTGTGGTCAG
CGTCCTCACCGTCCTGCACCAGGACTGGCTGAATGGCAAGGAGTACAAGTGCAAGGTCTCCAACAAAGCC
CTCCCAGCCCCCATCGAGAAAACCATCTCCAAAGCCAAAGGGCAGCCCCGAGAACCACAGGTGTACACCC
TGCCCCCATCCCGGGAGGAGATGACCAAGAACCAGGTCAGCCTGACCTGCCTGGTCAAAGGCTTCTATCC
CAGCGACATCGCCGTGGAGTGGGAGAGCAATGGGCAGCCGGAGAACAACTACAAGACCACGCCTCCCGTG
CTGGACTCCGACGGCTCCTTCTTCCTCTACAGCAAGCTCACCGTGGACAAGAGCAGGTGGCAGCAGGGGA
ACGTCTTCTCATGCTCCGTGATGCACGAGGCTCTGCACAACCACTACACGCAGAAGAGCCTCTCCCTGTC
TCCGGGTAAATGAGTGCTAGCTGGCCAGACATGATAAGATACATTGATGAGTTTGGACAAACCACAACTA
GAATGCAGTGAAAAAAATGCTTTATTTGTGAAATTTGTGATGCTATTGCTTTATTTGTAACCATTATAAG
CTGCAATAAACAAGTTAACAACAACAATTGCATTCATTTTATGTTTCAGGTTCAGGGGGAGGTGTGGGAG
GTTTTTTAAAGCAAGTAAAACCTCTACAAATGTGGTATGGAATTAATTCTAAAATACAGCATAGCAAAAC
TTTAACCTCCAAATCAAGCCTCTACTTGAATCCTTTTCTGAGGGATGAATAAGGCATAGGCATCAGGGGC
TGTTGCCAATGTGCATTAGCTGTTTGCAGCCTCACCTTCTTTCATGGAGTTTAAGATATAGTGTATTTTC
CCAAGGTTTGAACTAGCTCTTCATTTCTTTATGTTTTAAATGCACTGACCTCCCACATTCCCTTTTTAGT
AAAATATTCAGAAATAATTTAAATACATCATTGCAATGAAAATAAATGTTTTTTATTAGGCAGAATCCAG
ATGCTCAAGGCCCTTCATAATATCCCCCAGTTTAGTAGTTGGACTTAGGGAACAAAGGAACCTTTAATAG
AAATTGGACAGCAAGAAAGCGAGCTTCTAGCTTATCCTCAGTCCTGCTCCTCTGCCACAAAGTGCACGCA
GTTGCCGGCCGGGTCGCGCAGGGCGAACTCCCGCCCCCACGGCTGCTCGCCGATCTCGGTCATGGCCGGC
CCGGAGGCGTCCCGGAAGTTCGTGGACACGACCTCCGACCACTCGGCGTACAGCTCGTCCAGGCCGCGCA
CCCACACCCAGGCCAGGGTGTTGTCCGGCACCACCTGGTCCTGGACCGCGCTGATGAACAGGGTCACGTC
GTCCCGGACCACACCGGCGAAGTCGTCCTCCACGAAGTCCCGGGAGAACCCGAGCCGGTCGGTCCAGAAC
TCGACCGCTCCGGCGACGTCGCGCGCGGTGAGCACCGGAACGGCACTGGTCAACTTGGCCATGATGGCTC
CTCCTGTCAGGAGAGGAAAGAGAAGAAGGTTAGTACAATTGCTATAGTGAGTTGTATTATACTATGCAGA
TATACTATGCCAATGATTAATTGTCAAACTAGGGCTGCAGGGTTCATAGTGCCACTTTTCCTGCACTGCC
CCATCTCCTGCCCACCCTTTCCCAGGCATAGACAGTCAGTGACTTACCAAACTCACAGGAGGGAGAAGGC
AGAAGCTTGAGACAGACCCGCGGGACCGCCGAACTGCGAGGGGACGTGGCTAGGGCGGCTTCTTTTATGG
TGCGCCGGCCCTCGGAGGCAGGGCGCTCGGGGAGGCCTAGCGGCCAATCTGCGGTGGCAGGAGGCGGGGC
CGAAGGCCGTGCCTGACCAATCCGGAGCACATAGGAGTCTCAGCCCCCCGCCCCAAAGCAAGGGGAAGTC
ACGCGCCTGTAGCGCCAGCGTGTTGTGAAATGGGGGCTTGGGGGGGTTGGGGCCCTGACTAGTCAAAACA
AACTCCCATTGACGTCAATGGGGTGGAGACTTGGAAATCCCCGTGAGTCAAACCGCTATCCACGCCCATT
GATGTACTGCCAAAACCGCATCATCATGGTAATAGCGATGACTAATACGTAGATGTACTGCCAAGTAGGA
AAGTCCCATAAGGTCATGTACTGGGCATAATGCCAGGCGGGCCATTTACCGTCATTGACGTCAATAGGGG
GCGTACTTGGCATATGATACACTTGATGTACTGCCAAGTGGGCAGTTTACCGTAAATACTCCACCCATTG
ACGTCAATGGAAAGTCCCTATTGGCGTTACTATGGGAACATACGTCATTATTGACGTCAATGGGCGGGGG
TCGTTGGGCGGTCAGCCAGGCGGGCCATTTACCGTAAGTTATGTAACGCCTGCAGGTTAATTAAGAACAT
GTGAGCAAAAGGCCAGCAAAAGGCCAGGAACCGTAAAAAGGCCGCGTTGCTGGCGTTTTTCCATAGGCTC
CGCCCCCCTGACGAGCATCACAAAAATCGACGCTCAAGTCAGAGGTGGCGAAACCCGACAGGACTATAAA
GATACCAGGCGTTTCCCCCTGGAAGCTCCCTCGTGCGCTCTCCTGTTCCGACCCTGCCGCTTACCGGATA
CCTGTCCGCCTTTCTCCCTTCGGGAAGCGTGGCGCTTTCTCATAGCTCACGCTGTAGGTATCTCAGTTCG
GTGTAGGTCGTTCGCTCCAAGCTGGGCTGTGTGCACGAACCCCCCGTTCAGCCCGACCGCTGCGCCTTAT
CCGGTAACTATCGTCTTGAGTCCAACCCGGTAAGACACGACTTATCGCCACTGGCAGCAGCCACTGGTAA
CAGGATTAGCAGAGCGAGGTATGTAGGCGGTGCTACAGAGTTCTTGAAGTGGTGGCCTAACTACGGCTAC
ACTAGAAGAACAGTATTTGGTATCTGCGCTCTGCTGAAGCCAGTTACCTTCGGAAAAAGAGTTGGTAGCT
CTTGATCCGGCAAACAAACCACCGCTGGTAGCGGTGGTTTTTTTGTTTGCAAGCAGCAGATTACGCGCAG
AAAAAAAGGATCTCAAGAAGATCCTTTGATCTTTTCTACGGGGTCTGACGCTCAGTGGAACGAAAACTCA
CGTTAAGGGATTTTGGTCATGGCTAGTTAATTAACATTTAAATCAGCGGCCGCAATAAAATATCTTTATT
TTCATTACATCTGTGTGTTGGTTTTTTGTGTGAATCGTAACTAACATACGCTCTCCATCAAAACAAAACG
AAACAAAACAAACTAGCAAAATAGGCTGTCCCCAGTGCAAGTGCAGGTGCCAGAACATTTCTCTATCGAA
Features (pLannotate 1.2.2; 17 found; start..end, strand, type, name):
     31..242     +  promoter       EF-1α core promoter: core promoter for human elongation factor EF-1α
    255..523     +  LTR            5' LTR (truncated): truncated 5' long terminal repeat (LTR) from human T-cell leukemia virus (HTLV) type 1
    573..632     +  sig_peptide    IL-2 signal sequence: human interleukin-2 signal sequence
    633..659     +  CDS            3xHA (fragment): three tandem HA epitope tags
    663..1763    +  CDS            malE (fragment): MALE_ECO57 - Experimental evidence at protein level: Swiss-Prot protein existence level 1. Part of the ABC transporter complex MalEFGK involved in maltose/maltodextrin import. Binds maltose and higher maltodextrins. From Escherichia coli O157:H7.
   1746..3560    +  CDS            ADGRA2 (fragment): AGRA2_HUMAN - Also known as GPR124 From Homo sapiens (Human).
   3600..4280    +  CDS            IGHG1 (fragment): IGHG1_HUMAN - Experimental evidence at protein level: Swiss-Prot protein existence level 1. Constant region of immunoglobulin heavy chains. Immunoglobulins, also known as antibodies, are membrane-bound or secreted glycoproteins produced by B lymphocytes. In the recognition phase of humoral immunity, the membrane-bound immunoglobulins serve as receptors which, upon binding of a specific antigen, trigger the clonal expansion and differentiation of B lymphocytes into immunoglobulins- secreting plasma cells. Secreted immunoglobulins mediate the effector phase of humoral immunity, which results in
   4305..4426    -  polyA_signal   SV40 poly(A) signal: SV40 polyadenylation signal
   4449..4520    -  CDS            large T antigen (fragment): large T antigen from SV40 (simian virus 40)
   4530..4924    -  polyA_signal   β-globin poly(A): human β-globin polyadenylation signal
   4941..5312    -  CDS            ble: BLE_STRHI - Experimental evidence at protein level: Swiss-Prot protein existence level 1. Binding protein with a strong affinity to the bleomycin family of antibiotics. From Streptoalloteichus hindustanus.
   5374..5417    -  promoter       EM7 promoter (fragment): synthetic bacterial promoter&nbsp
   5804..5903    -  promoter       CMV promoter (fragment): human cytomegalovirus (CMV) immediate early promoter
   5905..6208    -  enhancer       CMV enhancer: human cytomegalovirus immediate early enhancer
   6288..6876    -  rep_origin     ori: high-copy-number ColE1/pMB1/pBR322/pUC origin of replication
   6984..7032    +  polyA_signal   poly(A) signal: synthetic polyadenylation signal
   7043..7134    +  misc_feature   pause site: RNA polymerase II transcriptional pause signal from the human α2 globin gene
