[The description below was written by a language model from this plasmid's Addgene catalogue record and pLannotate feature annotations shown in this document.]
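Description:
HA-MBP-TEVpCS-ADGRA2 CTF-FLAG is a mammalian expression plasmid of about 7.1 kb built on the pFuse-hIgG1-Fc2 backbone. It was made to express the transmembrane portion of the human adhesion G protein-coupled receptor ADGRA2 (also called GPR124 or TEM5). The plasmid replicates in E. coli from a high-copy ColE1/pUC-type origin. Selection uses the Sh ble gene, which confers Zeocin/bleomycin resistance. This marker sits downstream of both a CMV enhancer/promoter and the bacterial EM7 promoter and ends in a β-globin polyadenylation signal, so the same cassette can be used for selection in bacteria and in mammalian cells.

The payload is transcribed from a composite promoter consisting of the EF-1α core promoter joined to a truncated HTLV-1 5' LTR segment. The open reading frame begins with the human IL-2 signal sequence, which directs the protein into the secretory pathway. An HA epitope follows, then E. coli maltose-binding protein (malE). According to the construct name, a TEV protease cleavage site comes next, and then the ADGRA2 C-terminal fragment, which lacks residues 1–746, followed by a C-terminal FLAG tag. The TEV site and FLAG tag are not annotated separately in the feature table.

This arrangement suggests that MBP replaces the native extracellular region, and that TEV cleavage could remove it to expose the N-terminus of the C-terminal fragment. That fits the associated study of tethered agonist signaling, although the record itself states the purpose only as expression of adhesion GPCR transmembrane domains. The HA and FLAG tags allow detection of the two ends of the fusion. A human IgG1 Fc fragment left over from the backbone lies downstream of the insert and ahead of the SV40 poly(A) signal. It is presumably not translated, given the C-terminal FLAG tag, but the record does not confirm this.
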