Addgene plasmid #217679: HA-MBP-TEVpCS-ADGRA2 CTF-FLAG
Purpose: Mammalian expression of Adhesion G Protein-Coupled Receptor transmembrane domains
Depositing lab: Stephen Blacklow. Depositing organization: Harvard Medical School. Publication: Heterogeneity of tethered agonist signaling in adhesion G protein-coupled receptors. Dates AN, Jones DTD, Smith JS, Skiba MA, Rich MF, Burruss MM, Kruse AC, Blacklow SC. Cell Chem Biol. 2024 Aug 15;31(8):1542-1553.e4. doi: 10.1016/j.chembiol.2024.03.004. Epub 2024 Apr 11. PubMed 38608683.
Backbone
  Vector backbone: pFuse-hIgG1-Fc2
  Backbone manufacturer: Invitrogen
  Vector type: Mammalian Expression
Growth in bacteria
  Bacterial resistance: Bleocin (Zeocin), 50 μg/mL
  Growth temperature: 37°C
  Growth strain: DH5alpha
  Copy number: High Copy
Gene/Insert
  Gene/Insert name: ADGRA2 (alt name: GPR124)
  Species: H. sapiens (human)
  Mutation: Deletion of residues 1-746
  Entrez Gene: ADGRA2 (a.k.a. GPR124, TEM5)
  Tag / fusion protein: HA (N terminal on insert); FLAG (C terminal on insert)
  Cloning method: Gibson Cloning
Terms and licenses: Academic/Nonprofit Terms; Industry Terms: Not Available to Industry
Depositor comments: Please visit https://www.biorxiv.org/content/10.1101/2022.07.14.500097v2 for bioRxiv preprint.
How to cite: HA-MBP-TEVpCS-ADGRA2 CTF-FLAG was a gift from Stephen Blacklow (Addgene plasmid # 217679 ; http://n2t.net/addgene:217679 ; RRID:Addgene_217679)
